>Addgene plasmid #142846 | TFORF1765 | addgene full sequence | sequence record 396028 | Addgene NGS Result
TTAATGTAGTCTTATGCAATACTCTTGTAGTCTTGCAACATGGTAACGATGAGTTAGCAACATGCCTTAC
AAGGAGAGAAAAAGCACCGTGCATGCCGATTGGTGGAAGTAAGGTGGTACGATCGTGCCTTATTAGGAAG
GCAACAGACGGGTCTGACATGGATTGGACGAACCACTGAATTGCCGCATTGCAGAGATATTGTATTTAAG
TGCCTAGCTCGATACATAAACGGGTCTCTCTGGTTAGACCAGATCTGAGCCTGGGAGCTCTCTGGCTAAC
TAGGGAACCCACTGCTTAAGCCTCAATAAAGCTTGCCTTGAGTGCTTCAAGTAGTGTGTGCCCGTCTGTT
GTGTGACTCTGGTAACTAGAGATCCCTCAGACCCTTTTAGTCAGTGTGGAAAATCTCTAGCAGTGGCGCC
CGAACAGGGACTTGAAAGCGAAAGGGAAACCAGAGGAGCTCTCTCGACGCAGGACTCGGCTTGCTGAAGC
GCGCACGGCAAGAGGCGAGGGGCGGCGACTGGTGAGTACGCCAAAAATTTTGACTAGCGGAGGCTAGAAG
GAGAGAGATGGGTGCGAGAGCGTCAGTATTAAGCGGGGGAGAATTAGATCGCGATGGGAAAAAATTCGGT
TAAGGCCAGGGGGAAAGAAAAAATATAAATTAAAACATATAGTATGGGCAAGCAGGGAGCTAGAACGATT
CGCAGTTAATCCTGGCCTGTTAGAAACATCAGAAGGCTGTAGACAAATACTGGGACAGCTACAACCATCC
CTTCAGACAGGATCAGAAGAACTTAGATCATTATATAATACAGTAGCAACCCTCTATTGTGTGCATCAAA
GGATAGAGATAAAAGACACCAAGGAAGCTTTAGACAAGATAGAGGAAGAGCAAAACAAAAGTAAGACCAC
CGCACAGCAAGCGGCCGCTGATCTTCAGACCTGGAGGAGGAGATATGAGGGACAATTGGAGAAGTGAATT
ATATAAATATAAAGTAGTAAAAATTGAACCATTAGGAGTAGCACCCACCAAGGCAAAGAGAAGAGTGGTG
CAGAGAGAAAAAAGAGCAGTGGGAATAGGAGCTTTGTTCCTTGGGTTCTTGGGAGCAGCAGGAAGCACTA
TGGGCGCAGCGTCAATGACGCTGACGGTACAGGCCAGACAATTATTGTCTGGTATAGTGCAGCAGCAGAA
CAATTTGCTGAGGGCTATTGAGGCGCAACAGCATCTGTTGCAACTCACAGTCTGGGGCATCAAGCAGCTC
CAGGCAAGAATCCTGGCTGTGGAAAGATACCTAAAGGATCAACAGCTCCTGGGGATTTGGGGTTGCTCTG
GAAAACTCATTTGCACCACTGCTGTGCCTTGGAATGCTAGTTGGAGTAATAAATCTCTGGAACAGATTTG
GAATCACACGACCTGGATGGAGTGGGACAGAGAAATTAACAATTACACAAGCTTAATACACTCCTTAATT
GAAGAATCGCAAAACCAGCAAGAAAAGAATGAACAAGAATTATTGGAATTAGATAAATGGGCAAGTTTGT
GGAATTGGTTTAACATAACAAATTGGCTGTGGTATATAAAATTATTCATAATGATAGTAGGAGGCTTGGT
AGGTTTAAGAATAGTTTTTGCTGTACTTTCTATAGTGAATAGAGTTAGGCAGGGATATTCACCATTATCG
TTTCAGACCCACCTCCCAACCCCGAGGGGACCCATGCATTGCATCTCAATTAGTCAGCAACCAGGTGTGG
AAAGTCCCCAGGCTCCCCAGCAGGCAGAAGTATGCAAAGCATGCGTCTCAATTAGTCAGCAACCATAGTC
CCGCCCCTAACTCCGCCCATCCCGCCCCTAACTCCGCCCAGTTCCGCCCATTCTCCGCCCCATGGCTGAC
TAATTTTTTTTATTTATGCAGAGGCCGAGGCCGCCTCGGCCTCTGAGCTATTCCAGAAGTAGTGAGGAGG
CTTTTTTGGAGGCCTAGGCTTTTGCAAAAAGCTTTCTAGAGGTACCACCGGAGCTTACCATGACCGAGTA
CAAGCCCACGGTGCGCCTCGCCACCCGCGACGACGTCCCCAGGGCCGTACGCACCCTCGCCGCCGCGTTC
GCCGACTACCCCGCCACGCGCCACACCGTCGATCCGGACCGCCACATCGAGCGGGTCACCGAGCTGCAAG
AACTCTTCCTCACGCGCGTCGGGCTCGACATCGGCAAGGTGTGGGTCGCGGACGACGGCGCCGCCGTGGC
GGTCTGGACCACGCCGGAGAGCGTCGAAGCGGGGGCGGTGTTCGCCGAGATCGGCCCGCGCATGGCCGAG
TTGAGCGGTTCCCGGCTGGCCGCGCAGCAACAGATGGAAGGCCTCCTGGCGCCGCACCGGCCCAAGGAGC
CCGCGTGGTTCCTGGCCACCGTCGGCGTCTCGCCCGACCACCAGGGCAAGGGTCTGGGCAGCGCCGTCGT
GCTCCCCGGAGTGGAGGCGGCCGAGCGCGCCGGGGTGCCCGCCTTCCTGGAGACCTCCGCGCCCCGCAAC
CTCCCCTTCTACGAGCGGCTCGGCTTCACCGTCACCGCCGACGTCGAGGTGCCCGAAGGACCGCGCACCT
GGTGCATGACCCGCAAGCCCGGTGCCAGTTAACGAATTCTAGATCTTGAGACAAATGGCAGTATTCATCC
ACAATTTTAAAAGAAAAGGGGGGATTGGGGGGTACAGTGCAGGGGAAAGAATAGTAGACATAATAGCAAC
AGACATACAAACTAAAGAATTACAAAAACAAATTACAAAAATTCAAAATTTTCGGGTTTATTACAGGGAC
AGCAGAGATCCACTTTGGCGCCGGCTCGAGGCCTGCAGGTGCAAAGATGGATAAAGTTTTAAACAGAGAG
GAATCTTTGCAGCTAATGGACCTTCTAGGTCTTGAAAGGAGTGGGAATTGGCTCCGGTGCCCGTCAGTGG
GCAGAGCGCACATCGCCCACAGTCCCCGAGAAGTTGGGGGGAGGGGTCGGCAATTGAACCGGTGCCTAGA
GAAGGTGGCGCGGGGTAAACTGGGAAAGTGATGTCGTGTACTGGCTCCGCCTTTTTCCCGAGGGTGGGGG
AGAACCGTATATAAGTGCAGTAGTCGCCGTGAACGTTCTTTTTCGCAACGGGTTTGCCGCCAGAACACAG
GTAAGTGCCGTGTGTGGTTCCCGCGGGCCTGGCCTCTTTACGGGTTATGGCCCTTGCGTGCCTTGAATTA
CTTCCACCTGGCTGCAGTACGTGATTCTTGATCCCGAGCTTCGGGTTGGAAGTGGGTGGGAGAGTTCGAG
GCCTTGCGCTTAAGGAGCCCCTTCGCCTCGTGCTTGAGTTGAGGCCTGGCCTGGGCGCTGGGGCCGCCGC
GTGCGAATCTGGTGGCACCTTCGCGCCTGTCTCGCTGCTTTCGATAAGTCTCTAGCCATTTAAAATTTTT
GATGACCTGCTGCGACGCTTTTTTTCTGGCAAGATAGTCTTGTAAATGCGGGCCAAGATCTGCACACTGG
TATTTCGGTTTTTGGGGCCGCGGGCGGCGACGGGGCCCGTGCGTCCCAGCGCACATGTTCGGCGAGGCGG
GGCCTGCGAGCGCGGCCACCGAGAATCGGACGGGGGTAGTCTCAAGCTGGCCGGCCTGCTCTGGTGCCTG
GCCTCGCGCCGCCGTGTATCGCCCCGCCCTGGGCGGCAAGGCTGGCCCGGTCGGCACCAGTTGCGTGAGC
GGAAAGATGGCCGCTTCCCGGCCCTGCTGCAGGGAGCTCAAAATGGAGGACGCGGCGCTCGGGAGAGCGG
GCGGGTGAGTCACCCACACAAAGGAAAAGGGCCTTTCCGTCCTCAGCCGTCGCTTCATGTGACTCCACGG
AGTACCGGGCGCCGTCCAGGCACCTCGATTAGTTCTCGAGCTTTTGGAGTACGTCGTCTTTAGGTTGGGG
GGAGGGGTTTTATGCGATGGAGTTTCCCCACACTGAGTGGGTGGAGACTGAAGTTAGGCCAGCTTGGCAC
TTGATGTAATTCTCCTTGGAATTTGCCCTTTTTGAGTTTGGATCTTGGTTCATTCTCAAGCCTCAGACAG
TGGTTCAAAGTTTTTTTCTTCCATTTCAGGTGTCGTGAGGCTAGCACCGCCACCATGCTGGAGAATTATG
GGAATGTGGCCTCCCTGGGATTTCCACTTCTCAAACCTGCTGTGATCTCACAACTGGAGGGAGGAAGTGA
GCTGGGGGGCTCATCTCCACTGGCTGCAGGAACAGGCCTCCAGGGCCTCCAGACTGATATTCAGACTGAC
AATGATTTGACAAAGGAAATGTATGAAGGAAAAGAGAATGTATCATTTGAACTTCAAAGAGACTTTTCCC
AGGAAACAGACTTTTCAGAAGCCTCTCTTCTAGAGAAACAACAGGAAGTCCACTCAGCAGGAAATATAAA
GAAGGAGAAGAGCAACACCATTGATGGAACAGTGAAAGATGAGACAAGCCCCGTGGAGGAGTGTTTTTTT
AGTCAAAGTTCAAACTCATATCAGTGTCATACCATCACTGGAGAGCAGCCCTCTGGGTGTACAGGATTGG
GGAAATCCATCAGCTTTGATACAAAACTCGTGAAGCATGAAATAATTAATTCTGAGGAAAGACCTTTCAA
ATGTGAAGAATTAGTAGAGCCCTTTAGGTGTGACTCTCAACTTATTCAACATCAAGAGAACAACACTGAG
GAAAAGCCTTATCAGTGTTCGGAGTGTGGCAAAGCTTTCAGCATTAATGAGAAATTAATTTGGCATCAGA
GACTTCACAGTGGGGAGAAACCCTTCAAATGTGTGGAGTGTGGGAAAAGCTTCAGCTACAGTTCCCATTA
TATCACACATCAGACAATCCACAGTGGGGAGAAGCCCTATCAGTGTAAGATGTGTGGGAAGGCCTTCAGT
GTTAATGGAAGCCTAAGTAGGCATCAGAGAATCCATACGGGAGAGAAGCCCTATCAGTGCAAGGAATGTG
GAAATGGCTTCAGCTGTAGTTCTGCATATATTACACATCAGAGAGTCCACACTGGAGAGAAACCTTACGA
GTGTAATGACTGTGGGAAAGCGTTCAATGTTAATGCAAAATTAATTCAACATCAGAGAATCCATACTGGA
GAGAAACCTTATGAATGTAATGAATGTGGAAAAGGCTTCAGGTGCAGCTCCCAGCTTAGGCAGCATCAGA
GCATCCACACAGGAGAAAAGCCCTATCAGTGTAAAGAGTGTGGAAAAGGCTTCAATAATAATACAAAACT
CATTCAGCATCAGAGAATCCACACAGGTGAGAAACCCTATGAATGCACTGAATGTGGAAAAGCCTTCAGT
GTCAAAGGGAAGTTAATCCAACACCAGAGAATTCACACAGGCGAGAAACCCTATGAGTGTAATGAATGCG
GGAAAGCCTTCAGATGTAACTCCCAATTTCGGCAGCATCTGAGAATTCACACTGGGGAGAAGCCCTATGA
GTGTAATGAGTGTGGAAAGGCCTTCAGCGTTAATGGGAAACTAATGCGGCATCAGAGAATTCACACTGGG
GAGAAACCTTTTGAATGTAATGAGTGTGGGAGATGCTTTACTTCTAAAAGAAACCTACTTGATCATCACC
GAATCCATACTGGAGAAAAGCCCTATCAATGTAAGGAATGTGGGAAAGCCTTCAGTATCAATGCCAAACT
AACTAGGCATCAGAGGATACATACTGGGGAGAAACCTTTCAAATGTATGGAATGTGAGAAAGCATTCAGC
TGTAGTTCTAACTATATTGTGCACCAGAGAATCCATACAGGAGAGAAACCCTTTCAGTGTAAGGAGTGTG
GAAAAGCCTTCCATGTTAATGCCCATTTAATTCGGCATCAGAGAAGCCACACTGGGGAGAAACCCTTCAG
ATGTGTGGAATGTGGCAAAGGCTTCAGCTTTAGTTCTGACTACATTATACATCAGACAGTCCACACTTGG
AAGAAACCCTATATGTGTAGTGTGTGTGGGAAAGCATTCAGGTTTAGCTTCCAGCTCAGTCAGCATCAGA
GTGTCCATAGTGAAGGAAAATCCTAGTAATGAACTAGTCCGTAACTTGAAAGTATTTCGATTTCTTGGCT
TTATATATCTTGTGGAAAGGACGAATGGTCTCGTTATATTGTTAGGATACGCGTTAAGTCGACAATCAAC
CTCTGGATTACAAAATTTGTGAAAGATTGACTGGTATTCTTAACTATGTTGCTCCTTTTACGCTATGTGG
ATACGCTGCTTTAATGCCTTTGTATCATGCTATTGCTTCCCGTATGGCTTTCATTTTCTCCTCCTTGTAT
AAATCCTGGTTGCTGTCTCTTTATGAGGAGTTGTGGCCCGTTGTCAGGCAACGTGGCGTGGTGTGCACTG
TGTTTGCTGACGCAACCCCCACTGGTTGGGGCATTGCCACCACCTGTCAGCTCCTTTCCGGGACTTTCGC
TTTCCCCCTCCCTATTGCCACGGCGGAACTCATCGCCGCCTGCCTTGCCCGCTGCTGGACAGGGGCTCGG
CTGTTGGGCACTGACAATTCCGTGGTGTTGTCGGGGAAATCATCGTCCTTTCCTTGGCTGCTCGCCTGTG
TTGCCACCTGGATTCTGCGCGGGACGTCCTTCTGCTACGTCCCTTCGGCCCTCAATCCAGCGGACCTTCC
TTCCCGCGGCCTGCTGCCGGCTCTGCGGCCTCTTCCGCGTCTTCGCCTTCGCCCTCAGACGAGTCGGATC
TCCCTTTGGGCCGCCTCCCCGCGTCGACTTTAAGACCAATGACTTACAAGGCAGCTGTAGATCTTAGCCA
CTTTTTAAAAGAAAAGGGGGGACTGGAAGGGCTAATTCACTCCCAACGAAGACAAGATCTGCTTTTTGCT
TGTACTGGGTCTCTCTGGTTAGACCAGATCTGAGCCTGGGAGCTCTCTGGCTAACTAGGGAACCCACTGC
TTAAGCCTCAATAAAGCTTGCCTTGAGTGCTTCAAGTAGTGTGTGCCCGTCTGTTGTGTGACTCTGGTAA
CTAGAGATCCCTCAGACCCTTTTAGTCAGTGTGGAAAATCTCTAGCAGTACGTATAGTAGTTCATGTCAT
CTTATTATTCAGTATTTATAACTTGCAAAGAAATGAATATCAGAGAGTGAGAGGAACTTGTTTATTGCAG
CTTATAATGGTTACAAATAAAGCAATAGCATCACAAATTTCACAAATAAAGCATTTTTTTCACTGCATTC
TAGTTGTGGTTTGTCCAAACTCATCAATGTATCTTATCATGTCTGGCTCTAGCTATCCCGCCCCTAACTC
CGCCCATCCCGCCCCTAACTCCGCCCAGTTCCGCCCATTCTCCGCCCCATGGCTGACTAATTTTTTTTAT
TTATGCAGAGGCCGAGGCCGCCTCGGCCTCTGAGCTATTCCAGAAGTAGTGAGGAGGCTTTTTTGGAGGC
CTAGGGACGTACCCAATTCGCCCTATAGTGAGTCGTATTACGCGCGCTCACTGGCCGTCGTTTTACAACG
TCGTGACTGGGAAAACCCTGGCGTTACCCAACTTAATCGCCTTGCAGCACATCCCCCTTTCGCCAGCTGG
CGTAATAGCGAAGAGGCCCGCACCGATCGCCCTTCCCAACAGTTGCGCAGCCTGAATGGCGAATGGG
[124 nt withheld, positions 7628-7751]
C
[91 nt withheld, positions 7753-7843]
A
[49 nt withheld, positions 7845-7893]
CCTTTGACGTTGGAGTCCACGTTCTTT
[37 nt withheld, positions 7921-7957]
ACCCTATCTCGGTCTATTCTTTTGATTTATAAGGGATTTTGCCGATTTCGGCCTATTGGTTAAAAAATGA
GCTGATTTAACAAAAATTTAACGCGAATTTTAACAAAATATTAACGCTTACAATTTAGGTGGCACTTTTC
GGGGAAATGTGCGCGGAACCCCTATTTGTTTATTTTTCTAAATACATTCAAATATGTATCCGCTCATGAG
ACAATAACCCTGATAAATGCTTCAATAATATTGAAAAAGGAAGAGTATGAGTATTCAACATTTCCGTGTC
GCCCTTATTCCCTTTTTTGCGGCATTTTGCCTTCCTGTTTTTGCTCACCCAGAAACGCTGGTGAAAGTAA
AAGATGCTGAAGATCAGTTGGGTGCACGAGTGGGTTACATCGAACTGGATCTCAACAGCGGTAAGATCCT
TGAGAGTTTTCGCCCCGAAGAACGTTTTCCAATGATGAGCACTTTTAAAGTTCTGCTATGTGGCGCGGTA
TTATCCCGTATTGACGCCGGGCAAGAGCAACTCGGTCGCCGCATACACTATTCTCAGAATGACTTGGTTG
AGTACTCACCAGTCACAGAAAAGCATCTTACGGATGGCATGACAGTAAGAGAATTATGCAGTGCTGCCAT
AACCATGAGTGATAACACTGCGGCCAACTTACTTCTGACAACGATCGGAGGACCGAAGGAGCTAACCGCT
TTTTTGCACAACATGGGGGATCATGTAACTCGCCTTGATCGTTGGGAACCGGAGCTGAATGAAGCCATAC
CAAACGACGAGCGTGACACCACGATGCCTGTAGCAATGGCAACAACGTTGCGCAAACTATTAACTGGCGA
ACTACTTACTCTAGCTTCCCGGCAACAATTAATAGACTGGATGGAGGCGGATAAAGTTGCAGGACCACTT
CTGCGCTCGGCCCTTCCGGCTGGCTGGTTTATTGCTGATAAATCTGGAGCCGGTGAGCGTGGGTCTCGCG
GTATCATTGCAGCACTGGGGCCAGATGGTAAGCCCTCCCGTATCGTAGTTATCTACACGACGGGGAGTCA
GGCAACTATGGATGAACGAAATAGACAGATCGCTGAGATAGGTGCCTCACTGATTAAGCATTGGTAACTG
TCAGACCAAGTTTACTCATATATACTTTAGATTGATTTAAAACTTCATTTTTAATTTAAAAGGATCTAGG
TGAAGATCCTTTTTGATAATCTCATGACCAAAATCCCTTAACGTGAGTTTTCGTTCCACTGAGCGTCAGA
CCCCGTAGAAAAGATCAAAGGATCTTCTTGAGATCCTTTTTTTCTGCGCGTAATCTGCTGCTTGCAAACA
AAAAAACCACCGCTACCAGCGGTGGTTTGTTTGCCGGATCAAGAGCTACCAACTCTTTTTCCGAAGGTAA
CTGGCTTCAGCAGAGCGCAGATACCAAATACTGTTCTTCTAGTGTAGCCGTAGTTAGGCCACCACTTCAA
GAACTCTGTAGCACCGCCTACATACCTCGCTCTGCTAATCCTGTTACCAGTGGCTGCTGCCAGTGGCGAT
AAGTCGTGTCTTACCGGGTTGGACTCAAGACGATAGTTACCGGATAAGGCGCAGCGGTCGGGCTGAACGG
GGGGTTCGTGCACACAGCCCAGCTTGGAGCGAACGACCTACACCGAACTGAGATACCTACAGCGTGAGCT
ATGAGAAAGCGCCACGCTTCCCGAAGGGAGAAAGGCGGACAGGTATCCGGTAAGCGGCAGGGTCGGAACA
GGAGAGCGCACGAGGGAGCTTCCAGGGGGAAACGCCTGGTATCTTTATAGTCCTGTCGGGTTTCGCCACC
TCTGACTTGAGCGTCGATTTTTGTGATGCTCGTCAGGGGGGCGGAGCCTATGGAAAAACGCCAGCAACGC
GGCCTTTTTACGGTTCCTGGCCTTTTGCTGGCCTTTTGCTCACATGTTCTTTCCTGCGTTATCCCCTGAT
TCTGTGGATAACCGTATTACCGCCTTTGAGTGAGCTGATACCGCTCGCCGCAGCCGAACGACCGAGCGCA
GCGAGTCAGTGAGCGAGGAAGCGGAAGAGCGCCCAATACGCAAACCGCCTCTCCCCGCGCGTTGGCCGAT
TCATTAATGCAGCTGGCACGACAGGTTTCCCGACTGGAAAGCGGGCAGTGAGCGCAACGCAATTAATGTG
AGTTAGCTCACTCATTAGGCACCCCAGGCTTTACACTTTATGCTTCCGGCTCGTATGTTGTGTGGAATTG
TGAGCGGATAACAATTTCACACAGGAAACAGCTATGACCATGATTACGCCAAGCGCGCAATTAACCCTCA
CTAAAGGGAACAAAAGCTGGAGCTGCAAGC
Features (pLannotate 1.2.2; 31 found; start..end, strand, type, name):
      5..231     +  promoter       RSV promoter: Rous sarcoma virus enhancer/promoter
    232..412     +  LTR            5' LTR (truncated): truncated 5' long terminal repeat (LTR) from HIV-1
    459..584     +  misc_feature   HIV-1 Ψ: packaging signal of human immunodeficiency virus type 1
    568..931     +  CDS            HIV-1 gag (fragment): gag protein from human immunodeficiency virus 1; gag
   1077..1310    +  misc_feature   RRE: The Rev response element (RRE) of HIV-1 allows for Rev-dependent mRNA export from the nucleus to the cytoplasm.
   1687..1713    +  CDS            Rev (fragment): human immunodeficiency virus 1 (HIV-1) Rev protein; rev; enhances nuclear export of unspliced and incompletely spliced viral mRNAs
   1720..1743    +  promoter       SV40 promoter (fragment): SV40 early promoter
   1744..1815    +  promoter       SV40 promoter (fragment): SV40 enhancer and early promoter
   1839..1974    +  rep_origin     SV40 ori: SV40 origin of replication
   2020..2616    +  CDS            PuroR (fragment): puromycin N-acetyltransferase; pac from Streptomyces; confers resistance to puromycin
   2665..2782    +  misc_feature   cPPT/CTS: central polypurine tract and central termination sequence of HIV-1
   2847..2913    +  CDS            small t antigen (fragment): SV40 (simian virus 40) small t antigen
   2920..4098    +  promoter       EF-1α promoter: strong constitutive promoter for human elongation factor EF-1α
   4115..4639    +  CDS            ZNF23 (fragment): ZNF23_HUMAN - Also known as KOX16, ZNF359, ZNF612. Experimental evidence at protein level: Swiss-Prot protein existence level 1. May be involved in transcriptional regulation. May have a role in embryonic development. From Homo sapiens (Human).
   6059..6112    +  promoter       U6 promoter (fragment): RNA polymerase III promoter for human U6 snRNA
   6154..6742    +  misc_feature   WPRE: woodchuck hepatitis virus posttranscriptional regulatory element
   6793..6812    +  misc_feature   cPPT/CTS (fragment): central polypurine tract and central termination sequence of HIV-1
   6814..7047    +  LTR            3' LTR (ΔU3): self-inactivating 3' long terminal repeat (LTR) from HIV-1
   7125..7246    +  polyA_signal   SV40 poly(A) signal: SV40 polyadenylation signal
   7286..7421    +  rep_origin     SV40 ori: SV40 origin of replication
   7442..7460    -  promoter       T7 promoter: promoter for bacteriophage T7 RNA polymerase
   7468..7623    +  CDS            lacZα (fragment): LacZα fragment of β-galactosidase; lacZ fragment
   7628..8056    +  rep_origin     f1 ori (sequence partly withheld): f1 bacteriophage origin of replication; arrow indicates direction of (+) strand synthesis
   8109..8213    +  promoter       AmpR promoter: bla
   8214..9074    +  CDS            AmpR: β-lactamase; bla; confers resistance to ampicillin, carbenicillin, and related antibiotics
   9245..9833    +  rep_origin     ori: high-copy-number ColE1/pMB1/pBR322/pUC origin of replication
  10016..10108   +  CDS            lacI (fragment): lac repressor; lacI; The lac repressor binds to the lac operator to inhibit transcription in E. coli. This inhibition can be relieved by adding lactose or isopropyl-β-D-thiogalactopyranoside (IPTG).
  10121..10142   +  protein_bind   CAP binding site: CAP binding activates transcription in the presence of cAMP. E. coli catabolite activator protein
  10157..10187   +  promoter       lac promoter: promoter for the E. coli lac operon
  10195..10211   +  protein_bind   lac operator: The lac repressor binds to the lac operator to inhibit transcription in E. coli. This inhibition can be relieved by adding lactose or isopropyl-β-D-thiogalactopyranoside (IPTG). lac repressor encoded by lacI
  10256..10274   +  promoter       T3 promoter: promoter for bacteriophage T3 RNA polymerase
