[The description below was written by a language model from this plasmid's Addgene catalogue record and pLannotate feature annotations shown in this document.]
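Description:
TFORF1765 is a third-generation-style, self-inactivating lentiviral expression plasmid built on the pLX_TRC317 backbone and carrying the human zinc-finger transcription factor ZNF23 (also known as KOX16, ZNF359 or ZNF612). It belongs to a barcoded transcription factor ORF collection. Each clone pairs a synthesized ORF with a unique 24-bp barcode, so the overexpressed factor can be identified by sequencing in pooled screens, such as those for directed differentiation. In bacteria the plasmid replicates from a high-copy ColE1/pUC-type origin and is selected through the AmpR β-lactamase gene. An f1 origin and remnants of a lac/T7/T3 cloning region are also present. The record warns that recombination can occur, a common issue with LTR-containing plasmids.

The viral genome is transcribed from an RSV promoter fused to a truncated HIV-1 5' LTR. This is followed by the Ψ packaging signal with a gag fragment, then the RRE for Rev-dependent nuclear export. An SV40 early promoter drives puromycin N-acetyltransferase for selecting transduced mammalian cells. Downstream of it lie a cPPT/CTS element and the EF-1α promoter, which directs constitutive expression of ZNF23. The annotation tool matched only the first part of the ORF to ZNF23, leaving the region up to a short U6 promoter fragment unannotated. The catalogue insert size of about 2 kb suggests the rest of the coding sequence lies there. The barcode itself is not annotated, so its position cannot be confirmed from the table. A WPRE enhances transcript stability and expression, and the ΔU3 3' LTR inactivates the LTR promoter after integration. An SV40 poly(A) signal lies outside the viral unit. Virus production requires packaging and envelope functions supplied in trans.
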