Addgene plasmid #142846: TFORF1765
Purpose: Lentiviral vector for overexpressing transcription factor ORFs with unique 24-bp barcodes. Barcodes facilitate identification of transcription factors in pooled screens.
Depositing lab: Feng Zhang. Depositing organization: Broad Institute. Publication: A transcription factor atlas of directed differentiation. Joung J, Ma S, Tay T, Geiger-Schuller KR, Kirchgatterer PC, Verdine VK, Guo B, Arias-Garcia MA, Allen WE, Singh A, Kuksenko O, Abudayyeh OO, Gootenberg JS, Fu Z, Macrae RK, Buenrostro JD, Regev A, Zhang F. Cell. 2023 Jan 5;186(1):209-229.e26. doi: 10.1016/j.cell.2022.11.026. PubMed 36608654.
Backbone
  Vector backbone: pLX_TRC317
  Backbone manufacturer: Broad Institute Genetic Perturbation Platform
  Backbone size w/o insert (bp): 8264
  Vector type: Mammalian Expression, Lentiviral
  Selectable markers: Puromycin
Growth in bacteria
  Bacterial resistance: Ampicillin, 100 μg/mL
  Growth temperature: 37°C
  Growth strain: NEB Stable
  Copy number: High Copy
Gene/Insert
  Gene/Insert name: ZNF23
  Species: H. sapiens (human)
  Insert size (bp): 2033
  Entrez Gene: ZNF23 (a.k.a. KOX16, ZNF359, ZNF612, Zfp612, MGC57283)
  Promoter: EF1a
  Cloning method: Unknown
  Sequencing primers: 5′ GGGTGGAGACTGAAGTTAGGCCAG; 3′ CACATAGCGTAAAAGGAGCAACATAG
Terms and licenses: Academic/Nonprofit Terms; Industry Terms: Not Available to Industry
Depositor comments: NM_145911,NM_001304492,ENST00000393539,ENST00000357254,ENST00000428724 . The transcription factor ORF portion of this plasmid was synthesized by Genewiz. Please test multiple small colonies in case of plasmid recombination. To make this collection available in a timely manner, a portion of this collection was not fully sequenced by Addgene. If an Addgene verified full plasmid sequence is not available, please contact us prior to placing an order to request the full sequence.
How to cite: TFORF1765 was a gift from Feng Zhang (Addgene plasmid # 142846 ; http://n2t.net/addgene:142846 ; RRID:Addgene_142846)
