>Addgene plasmid #142846 | TFORF1765 | depositor partial sequence | sequence record 280676 | Insert
ACCGCCACCATGCTGGAGAATTATGGGAATGTGGCCTCCCTGGGATTTCCACTTCTCAAACCTGCTGTGA
TCTCACAACTGGAGGGAGGAAGTGAGCTGGGGGGCTCATCTCCACTGGCTGCAGGAACAGGCCTCCAGGG
CCTCCAGACTGATATTCAGACTGACAATGATTTGACAAAGGAAATGTATGAAGGAAAAGAGAATGTATCA
TTTGAACTTCAAAGAGACTTTTCCCAGGAAACAGACTTTTCAGAAGCCTCTCTTCTAGAGAAACAACAGG
AAGTCCACTCAGCAGGAAATATAAAGAAGGAGAAGAGCAACACCATTGATGGAACAGTGAAAGATGAGAC
AAGCCCCGTGGAGGAGTGTTTTTTTAGTCAAAGTTCAAACTCATATCAGTGTCATACCATCACTGGAGAG
CAGCCCTCTGGGTGTACAGGATTGGGGAAATCCATCAGCTTTGATACAAAACTCGTGAAGCATGAAATAA
TTAATTCTGAGGAAAGACCTTTCAAATGTGAAGAATTAGTAGAGCCCTTTAGGTGTGACTCTCAACTTAT
TCAACATCAAGAGAACAACACTGAGGAAAAGCCTTATCAGTGTTCGGAGTGTGGCAAAGCTTTCAGCATT
AATGAGAAATTAATTTGGCATCAGAGACTTCACAGTGGGGAGAAACCCTTCAAATGTGTGGAGTGTGGGA
AAAGCTTCAGCTACAGTTCCCATTATATCACACATCAGACAATCCACAGTGGGGAGAAGCCCTATCAGTG
TAAGATGTGTGGGAAGGCCTTCAGTGTTAATGGAAGCCTAAGTAGGCATCAGAGAATCCATACGGGAGAG
AAGCCCTATCAGTGCAAGGAATGTGGAAATGGCTTCAGCTGTAGTTCTGCATATATTACACATCAGAGAG
TCCACACTGGAGAGAAACCTTACGAGTGTAATGACTGTGGGAAAGCGTTCAATGTTAATGCAAAATTAAT
TCAACATCAGAGAATCCATACTGGAGAGAAACCTTATGAATGTAATGAATGTGGAAAAGGCTTCAGGTGC
AGCTCCCAGCTTAGGCAGCATCAGAGCATCCACACAGGAGAAAAGCCCTATCAGTGTAAAGAGTGTGGAA
AAGGCTTCAATAATAATACAAAACTCATTCAGCATCAGAGAATCCACACAGGTGAGAAACCCTATGAATG
CACTGAATGTGGAAAAGCCTTCAGTGTCAAAGGGAAGTTAATCCAACACCAGAGAATTCACACAGGCGAG
AAACCCTATGAGTGTAATGAATGCGGGAAAGCCTTCAGATGTAACTCCCAATTTCGGCAGCATCTGAGAA
TTCACACTGGGGAGAAGCCCTATGAGTGTAATGAGTGTGGAAAGGCCTTCAGCGTTAATGGGAAACTAAT
GCGGCATCAGAGAATTCACACTGGGGAGAAACCTTTTGAATGTAATGAGTGTGGGAGATGCTTTACTTCT
AAAAGAAACCTACTTGATCATCACCGAATCCATACTGGAGAAAAGCCCTATCAATGTAAGGAATGTGGGA
AAGCCTTCAGTATCAATGCCAAACTAACTAGGCATCAGAGGATACATACTGGGGAGAAACCTTTCAAATG
TATGGAATGTGAGAAAGCATTCAGCTGTAGTTCTAACTATATTGTGCACCAGAGAATCCATACAGGAGAG
AAACCCTTTCAGTGTAAGGAGTGTGGAAAAGCCTTCCATGTTAATGCCCATTTAATTCGGCATCAGAGAA
GCCACACTGGGGAGAAACCCTTCAGATGTGTGGAATGTGGCAAAGGCTTCAGCTTTAGTTCTGACTACAT
TATACATCAGACAGTCCACACTTGGAAGAAACCCTATATGTGTAGTGTGTGTGGGAAAGCATTCAGGTTT
AGCTTCCAGCTCAGTCAGCATCAGAGTGTCCATAGTGAAGGAAAATCCTAGTAATGAACTAGTCCGTAAC
TTGAAAGTATTTCGATTTCTTGGCTTTATATATCTTGTGGAAAGGACGAATGGTCTCGTTATATTGTTAG
GAT
