>Addgene plasmid #142846 | TFORF1765 | depositor partial sequence | sequence record 280677 | Barcode
ATGGTCTCGTTATATTGTTAGGAT
